>Addgene plasmid #172735 | Spike Display_B.1.1.7 | depositor full sequence | sequence record 335221 | Full Sequence
TAACGGCCGCTCGAGTCTAGAGGGCCCGTTTAAACCCGCTGATCAGCCTCGACTGTGCCTTCTAGTTGCC
AGCCATCTGTTGTTTGCCCCTCCCCCGTGCCTTCCTTGACCCTGGAAGGTGCCACTCCCACTGTCCTTTC
CTAATAAAATGAGGAAATTGCATCGCATTGTCTGAGTAGGTGTCATTCTATTCTGGGGGGTGGGGTGGGG
CAGGACAGCAAGGGGGAGGATTGGGAAGACAATAGCAGGCATGCTGGGGATGCGGTGGGCTCTATGGCTT
CTGAGGCGGAAAGAACCAGCTGGGGCTCTAGGGGGTATCCCC
[124 nt withheld, positions 323-446]
C
[91 nt withheld, positions 448-538]
AGGGTGATGGTTCACGTACCTAGAAGTTCCTATTCCGAAGTTCCTATTCTCTAGAAAGTATAGGAACTTC
CTTGGCCAAAAAGCCTGAACTCACCGCGACGTCTGTCGAGAAGTTTCTGATCGAAAAGTTCGACAGCGTC
TCCGACCTGATGCAGCTCTCGGAGGGCGAAGAATCTCGTGCTTTCAGCTTCGATGTAGGAGGGCGTGGAT
ATGTCCTGCGGGTAAATAGCTGCGCCGATGGTTTCTACAAAGATCGTTATGTTTATCGGCACTTTGCATC
GGCCGCGCTCCCGATTCCGGAAGTGCTTGACATTGGGGAATTCAGCGAGAGCCTGACCTATTGCATCTCC
CGCCGTGCACAGGGTGTCACGTTGCAAGACCTGCCTGAAACCGAACTGCCCGCTGTTCTGCAGCCGGTCG
CGGAGGCCATGGATGCGATCGCTGCGGCCGATCTTAGCCAGACGAGCGGGTTCGGCCCATTCGGACCGCA
AGGAATCGGTCAATACACTACATGGCGTGATTTCATATGCGCGATTGCTGATCCCCATGTGTATCACTGG
CAAACTGTGATGGACGACACCGTCAGTGCGTCCGTCGCGCAGGCTCTCGATGAGCTGATGCTTTGGGCCG
AGGACTGCCCCGAAGTCCGGCACCTCGTGCACGCGGATTTCGGCTCCAACAATGTCCTGACGGACAATGG
CCGCATAACAGCGGTCATTGACTGGAGCGAGGCGATGTTCGGGGATTCCCAATACGAGGTCGCCAACATC
TTCTTCTGGAGGCCGTGGTTGGCTTGTATGGAGCAGCAGACGCGCTACTTCGAGCGGAGGCATCCGGAGC
TTGCAGGATCGCCGCGGCTCCGGGCGTATATGCTCCGCATTGGTCTTGACCAACTCTATCAGAGCTTGGT
TGACGGCAATTTCGATGATGCAGCTTGGGCGCAGGGTCGATGCGACGCAATCGTCCGATCCGGAGCCGGG
ACTGTCGGGCGTACACAAATCGCCCGCAGAAGCGCGGCCGTCTGGACCGATGGCTGTGTAGAAGTACTCG
CCGATAGTGGAAACCGACGCCCCAGCACTCGTCCGAGGGCAAAGGAATAGCACGTACTACGAGATTTCGA
TTCCACCGCCGCCTTCTATGAAAGGTTGGGCTTCGGAATCGTTTTCCGGGACGCCGGCTGGATGATCCTC
CAGCGCGGGGATCTCATGCTGGAGTTCTTCGCCCACCCCAACTTGTTTATTGCAGCTTATAATGGTTACA
AATAAAGCAATAGCATCACAAATTTCACAAATAAAGCATTTTTTTCACTGCATTCTAGTTGTGGTTTGTC
CAAACTCATCAATGTATCTTATCATGTCTGTATACCGTCGACCTCTAGCTAGAGCTTGGCGTAATCATGG
TCATAGCTGTTTCCTGTGTGAAATTGTTATCCGCTCACAATTCCACACAACATACGAGCCGGAAGCATAA
AGTGTAAAGCCTGGGGTGCCTAATGAGTGAGCTAACTCACATTAATTGCGTTGCGCTCACTGCCCGCTTT
CCAGTCGGGAAACCTGTCGTGCCAGCTGCATTAATGAATCGGCCAACGCGCGGGGAGAGGCGGTTTGCGT
ATTGGGCGCTCTTCCGCTTCCTCGCTCACTGACTCGCTGCGCTCGGTCGTTCGGCTGCGGCGAGCGGTAT
CAGCTCACTCAAAGGCGGTAATACGGTTATCCACAGAATCAGGGGATAACGCAGGAAAGAACATGTGAGC
AAAAGGCCAGCAAAAGGCCAGGAACCGTAAAAAGGCCGCGTTGCTGGCGTTTTTCCATAGGCTCCGCCCC
CCTGACGAGCATCACAAAAATCGACGCTCAAGTCAGAGGTGGCGAAACCCGACAGGACTATAAAGATACC
AGGCGTTTCCCCCTGGAAGCTCCCTCGTGCGCTCTCCTGTTCCGACCCTGCCGCTTACCGGATACCTGTC
CGCCTTTCTCCCTTCGGGAAGCGTGGCGCTTTCTCATAGCTCACGCTGTAGGTATCTCAGTTCGGTGTAG
GTCGTTCGCTCCAAGCTGGGCTGTGTGCACGAACCCCCCGTTCAGCCCGACCGCTGCGCCTTATCCGGTA
ACTATCGTCTTGAGTCCAACCCGGTAAGACACGACTTATCGCCACTGGCAGCAGCCACTGGTAACAGGAT
TAGCAGAGCGAGGTATGTAGGCGGTGCTACAGAGTTCTTGAAGTGGTGGCCTAACTACGGCTACACTAGA
AGAACAGTATTTGGTATCTGCGCTCTGCTGAAGCCAGTTACCTTCGGAAAAAGAGTTGGTAGCTCTTGAT
CCGGCAAACAAACCACCGCTGGTAGCGGTGGTTTTTTTGTTTGCAAGCAGCAGATTACGCGCAGAAAAAA
AGGATCTCAAGAAGATCCTTTGATCTTTTCTACGGGGTCTGACGCTCAGTGGAACGAAAACTCACGTTAA
GGGATTTTGGTCATGAGATTATCAAAAAGGATCTTCACCTAGATCCTTTTAAATTAAAAATGAAGTTTTA
AATCAATCTAAAGTATATATGAGTAAACTTGGTCTGACAGTTACCAATGCTTAATCAGTGAGGCACCTAT
CTCAGCGATCTGTCTATTTCGTTCATCCATAGTTGCCTGACTCCCCGTCGTGTAGATAACTACGATACGG
GAGGGCTTACCATCTGGCCCCAGTGCTGCAATGATACCGCGAGACCCACGCTCACCGGCTCCAGATTTAT
CAGCAATAAACCAGCCAGCCGGAAGGGCCGAGCGCAGAAGTGGTCCTGCAACTTTATCCGCCTCCATCCA
GTCTATTAATTGTTGCCGGGAAGCTAGAGTAAGTAGTTCGCCAGTTAATAGTTTGCGCAACGTTGTTGCC
ATTGCTACAGGCATCGTGGTGTCACGCTCGTCGTTTGGTATGGCTTCATTCAGCTCCGGTTCCCAACGAT
CAAGGCGAGTTACATGATCCCCCATGTTGTGCAAAAAAGCGGTTAGCTCCTTCGGTCCTCCGATCGTTGT
CAGAAGTAAGTTGGCCGCAGTGTTATCACTCATGGTTATGGCAGCACTGCATAATTCTCTTACTGTCATG
CCATCCGTAAGATGCTTTTCTGTGACTGGTGAGTACTCAACCAAGTCATTCTGAGAATAGTGTATGCGGC
GACCGAGTTGCTCTTGCCCGGCGTCAATACGGGATAATACCGCGCCACATAGCAGAACTTTAAAAGTGCT
CATCATTGGAAAACGTTCTTCGGGGCGAAAACTCTCAAGGATCTTACCGCTGTTGAGATCCAGTTCGATG
TAACCCACTCGTGCACCCAACTGATCTTCAGCATCTTTTACTTTCACCAGCGTTTCTGGGTGAGCAAAAA
CAGGAAGGCAAAATGCCGCAAAAAAGGGAATAAGGGCGACACGGAAATGTTGAATACTCATACTCTTCCT
TTTTCAATATTATTGAAGCATTTATCAGGGTTATTGTCTCATGAGCGGATACATATTTGAATGTATTTAG
AAAAATAAACAAATAGGGGTTCCGCGCACATTTCCCCGAAAAGTGCCACCTGACGTCGACGGATCGGGAG
ATCTCCCGATCCCCTATGGTGCACTCTCAGTACAATCTGCTCTGATGCCGCATAGTTAAGCCAGTATCTG
CTCCCTGCTTGTGTGTTGGAGGTCGCTGAGTAGTGCGCGAGCAAAATTTAAGCTACAACAAGGCAAGGCT
TGACCGACAATTGCATGAAGAATCTGCTTAGGGTTAGGCGTTTTGCGCTGCTTCGCGATGTACGGGCCAG
ATATACGCGTTGACATTGATTATTGACTAGTTATTAATAGTAATCAATTACGGGGTCATTAGTTCATAGC
CCATATATGGAGTTCCGCGTTACATAACTTACGGTAAATGGCCCGCCTGGCTGACCGCCCAACGACCCCC
GCCCATTGACGTCAATAATGACGTATGTTCCCATAGTAACGCCAATAGGGACTTTCCATTGACGTCAATG
GGTGGAGTATTTACGGTAAACTGCCCACTTGGCAGTACATCAAGTGTATCATATGCCAAGTACGCCCCCT
ATTGACGTCAATGACGGTAAATGGCCCGCCTGGCATTATGCCCAGTACATGACCTTATGGGACTTTCCTA
CTTGGCAGTACATCTACGTATTAGTCATCGCTATTACCATGGTGATGCGGTTTTGGCAGTACATCAATGG
GCGTGGATAGCGGTTTGACTCACGGGGATTTCCAAGTCTCCACCCCATTGACGTCAATGGGAGTTTGTTT
TGGCACCAAAATCAACGGGACTTTCCAAAATGTCGTAACAACTCCGCCCCATTGACGCAAATGGGCGGTA
GGCGTGTACGGTGGGAGGTCTATATAAGCAGAGCTCTCCCTATCAGTGATAGAGATCTCCCTATCAGTGA
TAGAGATCGTCGACGAGCTCGTTTAGTGAACCGTCAGATCGCCTGGAGACGCCATCCACGCTGTTTTGAC
CTCCATAGAAGACACCGGGACCGATCCAGCCTCCGGACTCTAGCGTTTAAACTTAAGCTGCAGAAGTTGG
TCGTGAGGCACTGGGCAGGTAAGTATCAAGGTTACAAGACAGGTTTAAGGAGACCAATAGAAACTGGGCT
TGTCGAGACAGAGAAGACTCTTGCGTTTCTGATAGGCACCTATTGGTCTTACTGACATCCACTTTGCCTT
TCTCTCCACAGGTGTCCACTCCCAGTTCAATTACAGCTCTTAAGGCTAGAGTACTTAATACGACTCACTA
TAGGCTAGCCTCGAGAATTCACGCGTGGTACCTCTAGAGTCGACCCGGGATGGAGACAGACACACTCCTG
CTATGGGTACTGCTGCTCTGGGTTCCAGGTTCCACTGGTGACATGTTCGTGTTCCTGGTGCTCCTGCCTC
TGGTGAGCAGCCAGTGCGTGAACCTGACCACCCGAACCCAGCTCCCACCAGCCTACACCAACAGCTTTAC
ACGGGGCGTGTACTACCCTGACAAGGTGTTCAGATCTAGCGTCCTGCACAGCACTCAGGACCTCTTCCTG
CCGTTCTTCAGCAACGTGACATGGTTCCACGCCATCAGCGGCACAAACGGAACCAAGCGGTTTGATAACC
CCGTCCTGCCATTCAATGATGGAGTTTACTTCGCCAGTACCGAGAAGAGTAACATCATCCGGGGCTGGAT
CTTCGGCACCACCCTGGATAGCAAAACACAGAGCCTCCTGATCGTGAACAATGCCACGAACGTCGTGATC
AAGGTGTGCGAGTTCCAGTTTTGCAATGATCCTTTCCTGGGTGTGTACCACAAGAACAACAAGAGCTGGA
TGGAAAGCGAGTTCAGAGTCTACAGCAGCGCCAACAACTGCACATTCGAGTACGTCTCTCAGCCTTTTCT
GATGGACCTTGAGGGGAAACAAGGCAACTTCAAGAACCTGAGAGAATTCGTGTTCAAGAACATCGACGGC
TACTTCAAAATCTACTCCAAGCACACACCCATCAACCTGGTCCGGGACCTCCCTCAGGGCTTCAGCGCCC
TGGAACCCCTGGTCGACCTGCCCATAGGCATCAACATAACGCGGTTCCAAACCCTGCTGGCCCTGCATAG
ATCCTACCTGACTCCTGGCGACAGCAGCAGCGGATGGACCGCCGGAGCTGCAGCCTACTATGTGGGCTAC
CTGCAACCTAGAACCTTCCTGCTGAAGTACAACGAGAACGGCACAATCACAGACGCCGTCGACTGCGCCC
TGGACCCTCTCTCTGAGACAAAGTGCACCCTGAAGTCCTTCACCGTGGAAAAGGGCATCTACCAGACCAG
CAACTTCCGGGTGCAGCCTACAGAGAGCATCGTGCGATTTCCAAACATTACCAACCTCTGCCCCTTCGGC
GAGGTGTTTAACGCCACAAGATTTGCCTCCGTTTACGCCTGGAATAGAAAGAGAATCAGCAATTGTGTGG
CCGACTACTCCGTGCTGTATAACAGCGCCTCTTTCAGCACCTTCAAGTGCTACGGCGTTTCCCCAACAAA
GCTGAATGACCTGTGCTTCACCAACGTGTACGCCGACTCCTTCGTAATTAGAGGCGATGAGGTGCGGCAG
ATCGCACCAGGCCAGACCGGTAAGATCGCTGACTACAACTATAAGCTGCCTGATGATTTTACAGGCTGCG
TGATCGCCTGGAACTCTAACAACCTGGATAGCAAGGTGGGCGGCAACTACAACTACCTGTACCGGCTGTT
TCGCAAGTCTAACCTGAAACCTTTCGAGAGAGACATCTCCACAGAGATCTACCAGGCCGGTTCTACACCT
TGTAACGGGGTGGAAGGCTTCAACTGTTACTTCCCTCTGCAAAGCTACGGCTTCCAGCCTACCTATGGAG
TCGGCTACCAGCCATACCGGGTGGTCGTGCTGTCCTTCGAGTTACTCCACGCCCCCGCCACCGTCTGCGG
TCCTAAGAAGTCCACCAATCTGGTTAAGAACAAATGCGTGAACTTCAACTTCAACGGCCTGACCGGGACC
GGCGTGCTGACCGAAAGCAACAAAAAGTTCCTCCCCTTCCAGCAGTTCGGCCGTGATATCGATGACACCA
CAGATGCCGTCAGAGATCCACAGACCCTGGAAATCCTGGATATTACACCCTGCTCCTTCGGAGGAGTTTC
TGTGATCACCCCCGGGACCAATACCAGCAACCAGGTGGCTGTGCTGTACCAAGGTGTTAACTGCACCGAG
GTTCCTGTGGCCATCCACGCCGATCAGCTGACACCTACTTGGAGAGTGTACTCCACTGGCTCCAATGTGT
TCCAGACCAGGGCCGGATGTCTGATCGGCGCCGAGCACGTGAATAACAGTTACGAGTGCGACATCCCTAT
CGGCGCCGGCATCTGTGCCAGCTACCAGACCCAGACAAACAGCCATGGGTCTGCTTCCTCTGTAGCTAGC
CAGAGCATCATCGCCTACACCATGAGCCTGGGCGCAGAGAACAGCGTGGCCTATTCCAACAACTCTATCG
CCATTCCCATTAACTTTACAATTAGCGTCACAACAGAGATCCTGCCCGTGAGCATGACCAAGACCAGCGT
GGACTGTACAATGTACATCTGTGGCGACAGCACTGAATGCAGCAACCTGCTGCTGCAATACGGCTCCTTT
TGCACCCAACTGAACCGGGCGCTGACCGGAATCGCCGTGGAACAGGACAAAAATACCCAGGAGGTGTTCG
CCCAAGTGAAGCAGATCTACAAGACCCCACCTATCAAGGACTTCGGCGGCTTTAACTTTAGCCAGATTCT
CCCTGATCCTTCTAAGCCTAGCAAGCGGAGCCCTATCGAGGATCTGCTGTTCAACAAGGTCACCCTGGCC
GATGCCGGCTTTATCAAACAGTATGGCGATTGCCTGGGCGACATAGCCGCCAGAGATCTGATCTGCGCCC
AGAAATTCAACGGCCTGACAGTTCTCCCACCTCTGCTGACCGACGAGATGATCGCTCAGTACACCTCTGC
CCTGCTGGCTGGCACCATCACATCTGGGTGGACATTTGGCGCCGGCCCCGCCCTGCAGATCCCCTTTCCC
ATGCAGATGGCCTATAGATTCAACGGAATCGGCGTGACCCAGAACGTGCTGTATGAAAACCAGAAGCTGA
TCGCTAACCAGTTCAATTCTGCCATCGGCAAGATCCAGGACTCCCTCTCCTCTACCCCCAGCGCCCTGGG
CAAACTGCAGGACGTGGTGAATCAGAACGCCCAAGCCCTGAACACCCTGGTGAAGCAGCTCAGCAGCAAT
TTTGGCGCCATCAGCTCTGTGCTGAACGATATCCTGGCGAGACTGGACCCTCCAGAAGCCGAAGTCCAGA
TCGATAGACTGATCACAGGCAGACTGCAGTCCCTGCAAACCTACGTGACCCAACAGCTGATCAGGGCCGC
TGAAATAAGAGCCAGCGCCAATCTCGCCGCTACCAAGATGTCCGAGTGTGTGCTGGGACAGTCTAAACGC
GTTGACTTCTGCGGCAAAGGCTATCACCTGATGAGCTTCCCCCAGAGCGCGCCGCACGGCGTGGTGTTCC
TGCATGTGACATACGTGCCTGCCCAAGAGAAGAATTTCACAACCGCCCCTGCCATCTGCCACGACGGCAA
GGCCCACTTCCCAAGAGAGGGCGTTTTCGTTTCCAATGGCACACACTGGTTCGTGACACAAAGAAACTTC
TACGAACCCCAGATTATCACCACCCACAACACCTTCGTGAGTGGCAATTGTGACGTGGTCATCGGAATCG
TGAACAACACAGTGTACGACCCTCTGCAACCTGAGCTGGACTCTTTTAAGGAAGAGCTGGACAAGTACTT
TAAAAACCACACCAGCCCCGATGTGGACCTGGGCGACATCAGTGGCATTAACGCCAGCGTGGTGAACATC
CAAAAGGAAATCGACAGACTGAACGAGGTGGCCAAGAACCTGAACGAGTCCCTGATCGACCTGCAGGAGC
TCGGCAAATACGAGCAGGGATCCGGATACATCCCCGAGGCCCCCAGAGATGGCCAGGCCTACGTGCGGAA
GGACGGCGAGTGGGTACTGCTGAGCACATTCCTGGGCAGATCCGACTACAAAGACCATGACGGTGATTAT
AAAGATCATGACATCGATTACAAGGATGACGATGACAAGAGCGCCTGGTCCCACCCCCAGTTCGAGAAGG
GATCCCTGGAGGTGCTGTTCCAGGGCCCAGGCGGCGGCGGTAGTGGAGGGGGCGGATCTGGCGGCTCAGC
TGCTGTGGGCCAGGACACGCAGGAGGTCATCGTGGTGCCACACTCCTTGCCCTTTAAGGTGGTGGTGATC
TCAGCCATCCTGGCCCTGGTGGTGCTCACCATCATCTCCCTTATCATCCTCATCATGCTTTGGCAGAAGA
AGCCACGT
Features (pLannotate 1.2.2; 26 found; start..end, strand, type, name):
     53..277     +  polyA_signal   bGH poly(A) signal: bovine growth hormone polyadenylation signal
    281..302     +  promoter       SV40 promoter (fragment): SV40 enhancer and early promoter
    323..556     +  rep_origin     f1 ori (fragment) (sequence partly withheld): f1 bacteriophage origin of replication; arrow indicates direction of (+) strand synthesis
    561..608     +  protein_bind   FRT: FLP-mediated recombination occurs in the 8-bp core sequence TCTAGAAA (Turan and Bode, 2011). FLP recombinase from the Saccharomyces cerevisiae 2μ plasmid
    616..1638    +  CDS            HygR: aminoglycoside phosphotransferase from E. coli; aph(4)-Ia; confers resistance to hygromycin
   1648..1773    +  CDS            ble (fragment): BLE_KLEPN - Experimental evidence at protein level: Swiss-Prot protein existence level 1. Binding protein with a strong affinity to the bleomycin family of antibiotics. Binds to CL990; an antimitotic-antibiotic compound. From Klebsiella pneumoniae.
   1768..1889    +  polyA_signal   SV40 poly(A) signal: SV40 polyadenylation signal
   1962..1978    -  protein_bind   lac operator: The lac repressor binds to the lac operator to inhibit transcription in E. coli. This inhibition can be relieved by adding lactose or isopropyl-β-D-thiogalactopyranoside (IPTG). lac repressor encoded by lacI
   1986..2016    -  promoter       lac promoter: promoter for the E. coli lac operon
   2031..2052    -  protein_bind   CAP binding site: CAP binding activates transcription in the presence of cAMP. E. coli catabolite activator protein
   2065..2157    -  CDS            lacI (fragment): lac repressor; lacI; The lac repressor binds to the lac operator to inhibit transcription in E. coli. This inhibition can be relieved by adding lactose or isopropyl-β-D-thiogalactopyranoside (IPTG).
   2340..2928    -  rep_origin     ori: high-copy-number ColE1/pMB1/pBR322/pUC origin of replication
   3099..3959    -  CDS            AmpR: β-lactamase; bla; confers resistance to ampicillin, carbenicillin, and related antibiotics
   3960..4064    -  promoter       AmpR promoter: bla
   4123..4175    -  misc_feature   bom (fragment): basis of mobility region from pBR322
   4330..4709    +  enhancer       CMV enhancer: human cytomegalovirus immediate early enhancer
   4710..4913    +  promoter       CMV promoter: human cytomegalovirus (CMV) immediate early promoter
   4915..4934    +  promoter       PLtetO-1 promoter (fragment): modified phage lambda PL promoter with tet operator sites (Lutz and Bujard, 1997)
   4936..4955    +  promoter       PLtetO-1 promoter (fragment): modified phage lambda PL promoter with tet operator sites (Lutz and Bujard, 1997)
   4963..4996    +  promoter       TRE3GV promoter (fragment): 3rd-generation Tet-responsive promoter that can be activated by binding of Tet-On® 3G, optimized for retroviral and lentiviral vectors
   5107..5239    +  intron         chimeric intron: chimera between introns from human β-globin and immunoglobulin heavy chain genes
   5284..5302    +  promoter       T7 promoter: promoter for bacteriophage T7 RNA polymerase
   5348..5410    +  sig_peptide    Igκ leader: leader sequence from mouse immunoglobulin κ light chain
   5411..9025    +  CDS            S (fragment): SPIKE_SARS2 - Experimental evidence at protein level: Swiss-Prot protein existence level 1. [Spike glycoprotein]: May down-regulate host tetherin (BST2) by lysosomal degradation, thereby counteracting its antiviral activity. From Severe acute respiratory syndrome coronavirus 2 (2019-nCoV) (SARS-CoV-2).
   9122..9187    +  CDS            3xFLAG: three tandem FLAG® epitope tags, followed by an enterokinase cleavage site
   9290..9436    +  CDS            PDGFRβ TM domain: transmembrane domain from platelet derived growth factor receptor beta
