>Addgene plasmid #172735 | Spike Display_B.1.1.7 | addgene full sequence | sequence record 340032 | Addgene NGS Result
TAACGGCCGCTCGAGTCTAGAGGGCCCGTTTAAACCCGCTGATCAGCCTCGACTGTGCCTTCTAGTTGCC
AGCCATCTGTTGTTTGCCCCTCCCCCGTGCCTTCCTTGACCCTGGAAGGTGCCACTCCCACTGTCCTTTC
CTAATAAAATGAGGAAATTGCATCGCATTGTCTGAGTAGGTGTCATTCTATTCTGGGGGGTGGGGTGGGG
CAGGACAGCAAGGGGGAGGATTGGGAAGACAATAGCAGGCATGCTGGGGATGCGGTGGGCTCTATGGCTT
CTGAGGCGGAAAGAACCAGCTGGGGCTCTAGGGGGTATCCCC
[124 nt withheld, positions 323-446]
C
[91 nt withheld, positions 448-538]
AGGGTGATGGTTCACGTACCTAGAAGTTCCTATTCCGAAGTTCCTATTCTCTAGAAAGTATAGGAACTTC
CTTGGCCAAAAAGCCTGAACTCACCGCGACGTCTGTCGAGAAGTTTCTGATCGAAAAGTTCGACAGCGTC
TCCGACCTGATGCAGCTCTCGGAGGGCGAAGAATCTCGTGCTTTCAGCTTCGATGTAGGAGGGCGTGGAT
ATGTCCTGCGGGTAAATAGCTGCGCCGATGGTTTCTACAAAGATCGTTATGTTTATCGGCACTTTGCATC
GGCCGCGCTCCCGATTCCGGAAGTGCTTGACATTGGGGAATTCAGCGAGAGCCTGACCTATTGCATCTCC
CGCCGTGCACAGGGTGTCACGTTGCAAGACCTGCCTGAAACCGAACTGCCCGCTGTTCTGCAGCCGGTCG
CGGAGGCCATGGATGCGATCGCTGCGGCCGATCTTAGCCAGACGAGCGGGTTCGGCCCATTCGGACCGCA
AGGAATCGGTCAATACACTACATGGCGTGATTTCATATGCGCGATTGCTGATCCCCATGTGTATCACTGG
CAAACTGTGATGGACGACACCGTCAGTGCGTCCGTCGCGCAGGCTCTCGATGAGCTGATGCTTTGGGCCG
AGGACTGCCCCGAAGTCCGGCACCTCGTGCACGCGGATTTCGGCTCCAACAATGTCCTGACGGACAATGG
CCGCATAACAGCGGTCATTGACTGGAGCGAGGCGATGTTCGGGGATTCCCAATACGAGGTCGCCAACATC
TTCTTCTGGAGGCCGTGGTTGGCTTGTATGGAGCAGCAGACGCGCTACTTCGAGCGGAGGCATCCGGAGC
TTGCAGGATCGCCGCGGCTCCGGGCGTATATGCTCCGCATTGGTCTTGACCAACTCTATCAGAGCTTGGT
TGACGGCAATTTCGATGATGCAGCTTGGGCGCAGGGTCGATGCGACGCAATCGTCCGATCCGGAGCCGGG
ACTGTCGGGCGTACACAAATCGCCCGCAGAAGCGCGGCCGTCTGGACCGATGGCTGTGTAGAAGTACTCG
CCGATAGTGGAAACCGACGCCCCAGCACTCGTCCGAGGGCAAAGGAATAGCACGTACTACGAGATTTCGA
TTCCACCGCCGCCTTCTATGAAAGGTTGGGCTTCGGAATCGTTTTCCGGGACGCCGGCTGGATGATCCTC
CAGCGCGGGGATCTCATGCTGGAGTTCTTCGCCCACCCCAACTTGTTTATTGCAGCTTATAATGGTTACA
AATAAAGCAATAGCATCACAAATTTCACAAATAAAGCATTTTTTTCACTGCATTCTAGTTGTGGTTTGTC
CAAACTCATCAATGTATCTTATCATGTCTGTATACCGTCGACCTCTAGCTAGAGCTTGGCGTAATCATGG
TCATAGCTGTTTCCTGTGTGAAATTGTTATCCGCTCACAATTCCACACAACATACGAGCCGGAAGCATAA
AGTGTAAAGCCTGGGGTGCCTAATGAGTGAGCTAACTCACATTAATTGCGTTGCGCTCACTGCCCGCTTT
CCAGTCGGGAAACCTGTCGTGCCAGCTGCATTAATGAATCGGCCAACGCGCGGGGAGAGGCGGTTTGCGT
ATTGGGCGCTCTTCCGCTTCCTCGCTCACTGACTCGCTGCGCTCGGTCGTTCGGCTGCGGCGAGCGGTAT
CAGCTCACTCAAAGGCGGTAATACGGTTATCCACAGAATCAGGGGATAACGCAGGAAAGAACATGTGAGC
AAAAGGCCAGCAAAAGGCCAGGAACCGTAAAAAGGCCGCGTTGCTGGCGTTTTTCCATAGGCTCCGCCCC
CCTGACGAGCATCACAAAAATCGACGCTCAAGTCGGAGGTGGCGAAACCCGACAGGACTATAAAGATACC
AGGCGTTTCCCCCTGGAAGCTCCCTCGTGCGCTCTCCTGTTCCGACCCTGCCGCTTACCGGATACCTGTC
CGCCTTTCTCCCTTCGGGAAGCGTGGCGCTTTCTCATAGCTCACGCTGTAGGTATCTCAGTTCGGTGTAG
GTCGTTCGCTCCAAGCTGGGCTGTGTGCACGAACCCCCCGTTCAGCCCGACCGCTGCGCCTTATCCGGTA
ACTATCGTCTTGAGTCCAACCCGGTAAGACACGACTTATCGCCACTGGCAGCAGCCACTGGTAACAGGAT
TAGCAGAGCGAGGTATGTAGGCGGTGCTACAGAGTTCTTGAAGTGGTGGCCTAACTACGGCTACACTAGA
AGAACAGTATTTGGTATCTGCGCTCTGCTGAAGCCAGTTACCTTCGGAAAAAGAGTTGGTAGCTCTTGAT
CCGGCAAACAAACCACCGCTGGTAGCGGTGGTTTTTTTGTTTGCAAGCAGCAGATTACGCGCAGAAAAAA
AGGATCTCAAGAAGATCCTTTGATCTTTTCTACGGGGTCTGACGCTCAGTGGAACGAAAACTCACGTTAA
GGGATTTTGGTCATGAGATTATCAAAAAGGATCTTCACCTAGATCCTTTTAAATTAAAAATGAAGTTTTA
AATCAATCTAAAGTATATATGAGTAAACTTGGTCTGACAGTTACCAATGCTTAATCAGTGAGGCACCTAT
CTCAGCGATCTGTCTATTTCGTTCATCCATAGTTGCCTGACTCCCCGTCGTGTAGATAACTACGATACGG
GAGGGCTTACCATCTGGCCCCAGTGCTGCAATGATACCGCGAGACCCACGCTCACCGGCTCCAGATTTAT
CAGCAATAAACCAGCCAGCCGGAAGGGCCGAGCGCAGAAGTGGTCCTGCAACTTTATCCGCCTCCATCCA
GTCTATTAATTGTTGCCGGGAAGCTAGAGTAAGTAGTTCGCCAGTTAATAGTTTGCGCAACGTTGTTGCC
ATTGCTACAGGCATCGTGGTGTCACGCTCGTCGTTTGGTATGGCTTCATTCAGCTCCGGTTCCCAACGAT
CAAGGTGAGTTACATGATCCCCCATGTTGTGCAAAAAAGCGGTTAGCTCCTTCGGTCCTCCGATCGTTGT
CAGAAGTAAGTTGGCCGCAGTGTTATCACTCATGGTTATGGCAGCACTGCATAATTCTCTTACTGTCATG
CCATCCGTAAGATGCTTTTCTGTGACTGGTGAGTACTCAACCAAGTCATTCTGAGAATAGTGTATGCGGC
GACCGAGTTGCTCTTGCCCGGCGTCAATACGGGATAATACCGCGCCACATAGCAGAACTTTAAAAGTGCT
CATCATTGGAAAACGTTCTTCGGGGCGAAAACTCTCAAGGATCTTACCGCTGTTGAGATCCAGTTCGATG
TAACCCACTCGTGCACCCAACTGATCTTCAGCATCTTTTACTTTCACCAGCGTTTCTGGGTGAGCAAAAA
CAGGAAGGCAAAATGCCGCAAAAAAGGGAATAAGGGCGACACGGAAATGTTGAATACTCATACTCTTCCT
TTTTCAATATTATTGAAGCATTTATCAGGGTTATTGTCTCATGAGCGGATACATATTTGAATGTATTTAG
AAAAATAAACAAATAGGGGTTCCGCACACATTTCCCCGAAAAGTGCCACCTGACGTCGACGGATCGGGAG
ATCTCCCGATCCCCTATGGTGCACTCTCAGTACAATCTGCTCTGATGCCGCATAGTTAAGCCAGTATCTG
CTCCCTGCTTGTGTGTTGGAGGTCGCTGAGTAGTGCGCGAGCAAAATTTAAGCTACAACAAGGCAAGGCT
TGACCGACAATTGCATGAAGAATCTGCTTAGGGTTAGGCGTTTTGCGCTGCTTCGCGATGTACGGGCCAG
ATATACGCGTTGACATTGATTATTGACTAGTTATTAATAGTAATCAATTACGGGGTCATTAGTTCATAGC
CCATATATGGAGTTCCGCGTTACATAACTTACGGTAAATGGCCCGCCTGGCTGACCGCCCAACGACCCCC
GCCCATTGACGTCAATAATGACGTATGTTCCCATAGTAACGCCAATAGGGACTTTCCATTGACGTCAATG
GGTGGAGTATTTACGGTAAACTGCCCACTTGGCAGTACATCAAGTGTATCATATGCCAAGTACGCCCCCT
ATTGACGTCAATGACGGTAAATGGCCCGCCTGGCATTATGCCCAGTACATGACCTTATGGGACTTTCCTA
CTTGGCAGTACATCTACGTATTAGTCATCGCTATTACCATGGTGATGCGGTTTTGGCAGTACATCAATGG
GCGTGGATAGCGGTTTGACTCACGGGGATTTCCAAGTCTCCACCCCATTGACGTCAATGGGAGTTTGTTT
TGGCACCAAAATCAACGGGACTTTCCAAAATGTCGTAACAACTCCGCCCCATTGACGCAAATGGGCGGTA
GGCGTGTACGGTGGGAGGTCTATATAAGCAGAGCTCTCCCTATCAGTGATAGAGATCTCCCTATCAGTGA
TAGAGATCGTCGACGAGCTCGTTTAGTGAACCGTCAGATCGCCTGGAGACGCCATCCACGCTGTTTTGAC
CTCCATAGAAGACACCGGGACCGATCCAGCCTCCGGACTCTAGCGTTTAAACTTAAGCTGCAGAAGTTGG
TCGTGAGGCACTGGGCAGGTAAGTATCAAGGTTACAAGACAGGTTTAAGGAGACCAATAGAAACTGGGCT
TGTCGAGACAGAGAAGACTCTTGCGTTTCTGATAGGCACCTATTGGTCTTACTGACATCCACTTTGCCTT
TCTCTCCACAGGTGTCCACTCCCAGTTCAATTACAGCTCTTAAGGCTAGAGTACTTAATACGACTCACTA
TAGGCTAGCCTCGAGAATTCACGCGTGGTACCTCTAGAGTCGACCCGGGATGGAGACAGACACACTCCTG
CTATGGGTACTGCTGCTCTGGGTTCCAGGTTCCACTGGTGACATGTTCGTGTTCCTGGTGCTCCTGCCTC
TGGTGAGCAGCCAGTGCGTGAACCTGACCACCCGAACCCAGCTCCCACCAGCCTACACCAACAGCTTTAC
ACGGGGCGTGTACTACCCTGACAAGGTGTTCAGATCTAGCGTCCTGCACAGCACTCAGGACCTCTTCCTG
CCGTTCTTCAGCAACGTGACATGGTTCCACGCCATCAGCGGCACAAACGGAACCAAGCGGTTTGATAACC
CCGTCCTGCCATTCAATGATGGAGTTTACTTCGCCAGTACCGAGAAGAGTAACATCATCCGGGGCTGGAT
CTTCGGCACCACCCTGGATAGCAAAACACAGAGCCTCCTGATCGTGAACAATGCCACGAACGTCGTGATC
AAGGTGTGCGAGTTCCAGTTTTGCAATGATCCTTTCCTGGGTGTGTACCACAAGAACAACAAGAGCTGGA
TGGAAAGCGAGTTCAGAGTCTACAGCAGCGCCAACAACTGCACATTCGAGTACGTCTCTCAGCCTTTTCT
GATGGACCTTGAGGGGAAACAAGGCAACTTCAAGAACCTGAGAGAATTCGTGTTCAAGAACATCGACGGC
TACTTCAAAATCTACTCCAAGCACACACCCATCAACCTGGTCCGGGACCTCCCTCAGGGCTTCAGCGCCC
TGGAACCCCTGGTCGACCTGCCCATAGGCATCAACATAACGCGGTTCCAAACCCTGCTGGCCCTGCATAG
ATCCTACCTGACTCCTGGCGACAGCAGCAGCGGATGGACCGCCGGAGCTGCAGCCTACTATGTGGGCTAC
CTGCAACCTAGAACCTTCCTGCTGAAGTACAACGAGAACGGCACAATCACAGACGCCGTCGACTGCGCCC
TGGACCCTCTCTCTGAGACAAAGTGCACCCTGAAGTCCTTCACCGTGGAAAAGGGCATCTACCAGACCAG
CAACTTCCGGGTGCAGCCTACAGAGAGCATCGTGCGATTTCCAAACATTACCAACCTCTGCCCCTTCGGC
GAGGTGTTTAACGCCACAAGATTTGCCTCCGTTTACGCCTGGAATAGAAAGAGAATCAGCAATTGTGTGG
CCGACTACTCCGTGCTGTATAACAGCGCCTCTTTCAGCACCTTCAAGTGCTACGGCGTTTCCCCAACAAA
GCTGAATGACCTGTGCTTCACCAACGTGTACGCCGACTCCTTCGTAATTAGAGGCGATGAGGTGCGGCAG
ATCGCACCAGGCCAGACCGGTAAGATCGCTGACTACAACTATAAGCTGCCTGATGATTTTACAGGCTGCG
TGATCGCCTGGAACTCTAACAACCTGGATAGCAAGGTGGGCGGCAACTACAACTACCTGTACCGGCTGTT
TCGCAAGTCTAACCTGAAACCTTTCGAGAGAGACATCTCCACAGAGATCTACCAGGCCGGTTCTACACCT
TGTAACGGGGTGGAAGGCTTCAACTGTTACTTCCCTCTGCAAAGCTACGGCTTCCAGCCTACCTATGGAG
TCGGCTACCAGCCATACCGGGTGGTCGTGCTGTCCTTCGAGTTACTCCACGCCCCCGCCACCGTCTGCGG
TCCTAAGAAGTCCACCAATCTGGTTAAGAACAAATGCGTGAACTTCAACTTCAACGGCCTGACCGGGACC
GGCGTGCTGACCGAAAGCAACAAAAAGTTCCTCCCCTTCCAGCAGTTCGGCCGTGATATCGATGACACCA
CAGATGCCGTCAGAGATCCACAGACCCTGGAAATCCTGGATATTACACCCTGCTCCTTCGGAGGAGTTTC
TGTGATCACCCCCGGGACCAATACCAGCAACCAGGTGGCTGTGCTGTACCAAGGTGTTAACTGCACCGAG
GTTCCTGTGGCCATCCACGCCGATCAGCTGACACCTACTTGGAGAGTGTACTCCACTGGCTCCAATGTGT
TCCAGACCAGGGCCGGATGTCTGATCGGCGCCGAGCACGTGAATAACAGTTACGAGTGCGACATCCCTAT
CGGCGCCGGCATCTGTGCCAGCTACCAGACCCAGACAAACAGCCATGGGTCTGCTTCCTCTGTAGCTAGC
CAGAGCATCATCGCCTACACCATGAGCCTGGGCGCAGAGAACAGCGTGGCCTATTCCAACAACTCTATCG
CCATTCCCATTAACTTTACAATTAGCGTCACAACAGAGATCCTGCCCGTGAGCATGACCAAGACCAGCGT
GGACTGTACAATGTACATCTGTGGCGACAGCACTGAATGCAGCAACCTGCTGCTGCAATACGGCTCCTTT
TGCACCCAACTGAACCGGGCGCTGACCGGAATCGCCGTGGAACAGGACAAAAATACCCAGGAGGTGTTCG
CCCAAGTGAAGCAGATCTACAAGACCCCACCTATCAAGGACTTCGGCGGCTTTAACTTTAGCCAGATTCT
CCCTGATCCTTCTAAGCCTAGCAAGCGGAGCCCTATCGAGGATCTGCTGTTCAACAAGGTCACCCTGGCC
GATGCCGGCTTTATCAAACAGTATGGCGATTGCCTGGGCGACATAGCCGCCAGAGATCTGATCTGCGCCC
AGAAATTCAACGGCCTGACAGTTCTCCCACCTCTGCTGACCGACGAGATGATCGCTCAGTACACCTCTGC
CCTGCTGGCTGGCACCATCACATCTGGGTGGACATTTGGCGCCGGCCCCGCCCTGCAGATCCCCTTTCCC
ATGCAGATGGCCTATAGATTCAACGGAATCGGCGTGACCCAGAACGTGCTGTATGAAAACCAGAAGCTGA
TCGCTAACCAGTTCAATTCTGCCATCGGCAAGATCCAGGACTCCCTCTCCTCTACCCCCAGCGCCCTGGG
CAAACTGCAGGACGTGGTGAATCAGAACGCCCAAGCCCTGAACACCCTGGTGAAGCAGCTCAGCAGCAAT
TTTGGCGCCATCAGCTCTGTGCTGAACGATATCCTGGCGAGACTGGACCCTCCAGAAGCCGAAGTCCAGA
TCGATAGACTGATCACAGGCAGACTGCAGTCCCTGCAAACCTACGTGACCCAACAGCTGATCAGGGCCGC
TGAAATAAGAGCCAGCGCCAATCTCGCCGCTACCAAGATGTCCGAGTGTGTGCTGGGACAGTCTAAACGC
GTTGACTTCTGCGGCAAAGGCTATCACCTGATGAGCTTCCCCCAGAGCGCGCCGCACGGCGTGGTGTTCC
TGCATGTGACATACGTGCCTGCCCAAGAGAAGAATTTCACAACCGCCCCTGCCATCTGCCACGACGGCAA
GGCCCACTTCCCAAGAGAGGGCGTTTTCGTTTCCAATGGCACACACTGGTTCGTGACACAAAGAAACTTC
TACGAACCCCAGATTATCACCACCCACAACACCTTCGTGAGTGGCAATTGTGACGTGGTCATCGGAATCG
TGAACAACACAGTGTACGACCCTCTGCAACCTGAGCTGGACTCTTTTAAGGAAGAGCTGGACAAGTACTT
TAAAAACCACACCAGCCCCGATGTGGACCTGGGCGACATCAGTGGCATTAACGCCAGCGTGGTGAACATC
CAAAAGGAAATCGACAGACTGAACGAGGTGGCCAAGAACCTGAACGAGTCCCTGATCGACCTGCAGGAGC
TCGGCAAATACGAGCAGGGATCCGGATACATCCCCGAGGCCCCCAGAGATGGCCAGGCCTACGTGCGGAA
GGACGGCGAGTGGGTACTGCTGAGCACATTCCTGGGCAGATCCGACTACAAAGACCATGACGGTGATTAT
AAAGATCATGACATCGATTACAAGGATGACGATGACAAGAGCGCCTGGTCCCACCCCCAGTTCGAGAAGG
GATCCCTGGAGGTGCTGTTCCAGGGCCCAGGCGGCGGCGGTAGTGGAGGGGGCGGATCTGGCGGCTCAGC
TGCTGTGGGCCAGGACACGCAGGAGGTCATCGTGGTGCCACACTCCTTGCCCTTTAAGGTGGTGGTGATC
TCAGCCATCCTGGCCCTGGTGGTGCTCACCATCATCTCCCTTATCATCCTCATCATGCTTTGGCAGAAGA
AGCCACGT
Features (pLannotate 1.2.2; 26 found; start..end, strand, type, name):
     53..277     +  polyA_signal   bGH poly(A) signal: bovine growth hormone polyadenylation signal
    281..302     +  promoter       SV40 promoter (fragment): SV40 enhancer and early promoter
    323..556     +  rep_origin     f1 ori (fragment) (sequence partly withheld): f1 bacteriophage origin of replication; arrow indicates direction of (+) strand synthesis
    561..608     +  protein_bind   FRT: FLP-mediated recombination occurs in the 8-bp core sequence TCTAGAAA (Turan and Bode, 2011). FLP recombinase from the Saccharomyces cerevisiae 2μ plasmid
    616..1638    +  CDS            HygR: aminoglycoside phosphotransferase from E. coli; aph(4)-Ia; confers resistance to hygromycin
   1648..1773    +  CDS            ble (fragment): BLE_KLEPN - Experimental evidence at protein level: Swiss-Prot protein existence level 1. Binding protein with a strong affinity to the bleomycin family of antibiotics. Binds to CL990; an antimitotic-antibiotic compound. From Klebsiella pneumoniae.
   1768..1889    +  polyA_signal   SV40 poly(A) signal: SV40 polyadenylation signal
   1962..1978    -  protein_bind   lac operator: The lac repressor binds to the lac operator to inhibit transcription in E. coli. This inhibition can be relieved by adding lactose or isopropyl-β-D-thiogalactopyranoside (IPTG). lac repressor encoded by lacI
   1986..2016    -  promoter       lac promoter: promoter for the E. coli lac operon
   2031..2052    -  protein_bind   CAP binding site: CAP binding activates transcription in the presence of cAMP. E. coli catabolite activator protein
   2065..2157    -  CDS            lacI (fragment): lac repressor; lacI; The lac repressor binds to the lac operator to inhibit transcription in E. coli. This inhibition can be relieved by adding lactose or isopropyl-β-D-thiogalactopyranoside (IPTG).
   2340..2928    -  rep_origin     ori: high-copy-number ColE1/pMB1/pBR322/pUC origin of replication
   3099..3959    -  CDS            AmpR: β-lactamase; bla; confers resistance to ampicillin, carbenicillin, and related antibiotics
   3960..4051    -  promoter       AmpR promoter: bla
   4123..4175    -  misc_feature   bom (fragment): basis of mobility region from pBR322
   4330..4709    +  enhancer       CMV enhancer: human cytomegalovirus immediate early enhancer
   4710..4913    +  promoter       CMV promoter: human cytomegalovirus (CMV) immediate early promoter
   4915..4934    +  promoter       PLtetO-1 promoter (fragment): modified phage lambda PL promoter with tet operator sites (Lutz and Bujard, 1997)
   4936..4955    +  promoter       PLtetO-1 promoter (fragment): modified phage lambda PL promoter with tet operator sites (Lutz and Bujard, 1997)
   4963..4996    +  promoter       TRE3GV promoter (fragment): 3rd-generation Tet-responsive promoter that can be activated by binding of Tet-On® 3G, optimized for retroviral and lentiviral vectors
   5107..5239    +  intron         chimeric intron: chimera between introns from human β-globin and immunoglobulin heavy chain genes
   5284..5302    +  promoter       T7 promoter: promoter for bacteriophage T7 RNA polymerase
   5348..5410    +  sig_peptide    Igκ leader: leader sequence from mouse immunoglobulin κ light chain
   5411..9025    +  CDS            S (fragment): SPIKE_SARS2 - Experimental evidence at protein level: Swiss-Prot protein existence level 1. [Spike glycoprotein]: May down-regulate host tetherin (BST2) by lysosomal degradation, thereby counteracting its antiviral activity. From Severe acute respiratory syndrome coronavirus 2 (2019-nCoV) (SARS-CoV-2).
   9122..9187    +  CDS            3xFLAG: three tandem FLAG® epitope tags, followed by an enterokinase cleavage site
   9290..9436    +  CDS            PDGFRβ TM domain: transmembrane domain from platelet derived growth factor receptor beta
