[The description below was written by a language model from this plasmid's Addgene catalogue record and pLannotate feature annotations shown in this document.]
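Description:
Spike Display_B.1.1.7 is a 9,436-bp mammalian expression plasmid built on the pcDNA5/FRT/TO/intron backbone, designed to present the SARS-CoV-2 B.1.1.7 (UK variant) spike on the surface of mammalian cells. It is propagated in E. coli through a high-copy ColE1/pUC-type origin with ampicillin selection. The backbone also carries an FRT site placed directly upstream of a hygromycin resistance coding sequence with an SV40 poly(A) signal, the arrangement used for FLP-mediated integration into a matching genomic FRT site. The record does not say whether stable integration or transient transfection is intended.

Expression is driven by the CMV enhancer/promoter, followed by short matches to tet operator-containing promoters that correspond to the tet operator sites of the "TO" backbone. These would permit tetracycline-regulated expression in cells that supply the Tet repressor and constitutive expression otherwise. A chimeric β-globin/immunoglobulin intron lies in the 5′ untranslated region, and a bGH poly(A) signal terminates the transcript.

The open reading frame begins with a mouse Igκ leader for secretory targeting, followed by the spike ectodomain (residues 1-1208 per the record). In this ectodomain the furin site is replaced by GSAS, and six proline substitutions are introduced (F817P, A892P, A899P, A942P, K986P, V987P), a set generally used to stabilise the prefusion form. It also carries D614G and the lineage-defining changes: deletions of 69-70 and Y144, plus N501Y, A570D, P681H, T716I, S982A and D1118H.

Downstream are a 3xFLAG tag, Strep-Tag II and an HRV 3C protease site (the last two are listed in the catalogue but not annotated), then the PDGFRβ transmembrane domain. This domain tethers the spike to the plasma membrane, while the protease site should allow its release. The associated publication used the system for rapid characterization of spike variants.
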