Addgene plasmid #172735: Spike Display_B.1.1.7
Purpose: Expression vector for SARS-CoV-2 (B.1.1.7) spike used in the Spike Display system
Depositing lab: IIya Finkelstein. Depositing organization: University of Texas at Austin. Publication: Rapid characterization of spike variants via mammalian cell surface display. Javanmardi K, Chou CW, Terrace CI, Annapareddy A, Kaoud TS, Guo Q, Lutgens J, Zorkic H, Horton AP, Gardner EC, Nguyen G, Boutz DR, Goike J, Voss WN, Kuo HC, Dalby KN, Gollihar JD, Finkelstein IJ. Mol Cell. 2021 Dec 16;81(24):5099-5111.e8. doi: 10.1016/j.molcel.2021.11.024. PubMed 34919820.
Backbone
  Vector backbone: pcDNA5/FRT/TO/intron
  Vector type: Mammalian Expression
Growth in bacteria
  Bacterial resistance: Ampicillin, 100 μg/mL
  Growth temperature: 37°C
  Growth strain: DH5alpha
  Copy number: High Copy
Gene/Insert
  Gene/Insert name: SARS-CoV-2 S B.1.1.7 (alt name: UK Variant)
  Species: Severe acute respiratory syndrome coronavirus 2
  Mutation: Ectodomain only (AAs 1-1208); 682-685 (furin site) replaced with 'GSAS'; F817P, A892P, A899P, A942P, K986P, V987P, D614G, HV 69-70 deletion, Y144 deletion, N501Y, A570D, P681H, T716I, S982A, D1118H
  Entrez Gene: S (a.k.a. GU280_gp02, spike glycoprotein)
  Promoter: CMV
  Tag / fusion protein: 3X-FLAG; Strep-Tag II; HRV 3C cut site; PDGFR-B TM (C terminal on backbone)
  Cloning method: Restriction Enzyme; 5′ cloning site Unknown (unknown if destroyed)
Terms and licenses: Academic/Nonprofit Terms; Industry Terms
Depositor comments: Please visit https://www.biorxiv.org/content/10.1101/2021.03.30.437622v2 for bioRxiv preprint.
How to cite: Spike Display_B.1.1.7 was a gift from IIya Finkelstein (Addgene plasmid # 172735 ; http://n2t.net/addgene:172735 ; RRID:Addgene_172735)
